>Addgene plasmid #99858 | AAV-KrasG13R/sgKras/Cre | addgene full sequence | sequence record 193748 | Addgene NGS Result
CCTGCAGGCAGCTGCGCGCTCGCTCGCTCACTGAGGCCGCCCGGGCGTCGGGCGACCTTTGGTCGCCCGG
CCTCAGTGAGCGAGCGAGCGCGCAGAGAGGGAGTGGCCAACTCCATCACTAGGGGTTCCTGGAGGGGTGG
AGTCGTGACGTAAAGATCTGATATCATCGATCGCGATGCATTAATTAAGCGGCCGCCATGGCAGTTCTTT
TGTATCCATTTGTCTCTTTATCTGCAATAATATATGTTCTACAAGGGAAAGGAGATAAAGTGTATATATT
AATTTTATTTCAAAAATGTTTGGAAAAGCAGACTAGGAAACAACAGTGTTGTATTCAGGGCTGTTAACTG
TATACAGTGCCAGCACTTAGTGCACCTGTTGGGAGTGCAGTGTATTATAAGCAAGGCAGAAGTCACAGAG
GTTACTGAGAAACTCTTTTATGTTCTTTACATTTTTTTTCTTGCCAAAAATAGTCTTTATCTCTGAATTT
CATTCAATTTTATTTCCTTGTACAGAGGTACTGTTTTTAGTACTCAAAGGATTATATGTTAAAATTGATC
TGATCCTATACCAAATATTTAAACCCATTTCCCACAGATAGTTTATAGATTAAAATGCCATCAAATATTA
TCTTTATTTGCTTCATTGCCTAAATATGTCTTTCCCCAGCACAGTGCAGTTTTGACACCAGCTTCGGCTT
CCTATTTTGTTGCCCTTTATTGCAGAACTGCTCTGATGGCTTTAAAACAGTTCTCTGCAGTTGTTGGCTC
CAACACAGATGTTCTTAGGCTACCTAACTTCTAACTTTTAATATCCAGTCAACAAAGAATACCGCAAGGG
TAGGTGTTGGGATAGCTGTCGACAAGCTCATGCGGGTGTGTCCACAGGGTATAGCGTACTATGCAGAATA
TTTGTACTGAGTGAAGTCATGATACATTCCTTTGAGAGCCATTAGCTGCTACAAAACAGTAATCTGGCTG
TTTAGATCAACAAGCTAAATGATAGAAGATGAAAGTACTGGTTTCCATGTATTTTTATTAAGTGTTGATG
AGAAAGTTGTAAGTGACTTACAGGTTACTCTGTACATCTGTAGTCACTGAATTCGGAATATCTTAGAGTT
TTACACACCTAGGTGAGTGTTAAAATATTGATAAAGTTTTTGATAATCTTGTGTGAGACATGTTCTAATT
TAGTTGTATTTTATTATTTTTATTGTAAGGCCTGCTGAAAATGACTGAGTATAAACTAGTAGTCGTTGGA
GCTGGTCGCGTAGGTAAATCGGCTCTGACTATCCAGCTAATTCAGAATCACTTTGTGGATGAGTATGACC
CTACGATAGAGGTAACGCTGCTCTACAGTCTGCGTACGCTTGTAAAGGACGGCAGCCAGCCGCTTTGAAA
AAGATATCATTTTTATATTTATTAGAAAATTATATTGAAAGTTATTTCAGTTATATGTGATGTCCTTTAG
TTCCAAGGCTTTAAACTGGGTGTTAGGGAACCATAGGTGCAAGAAAGTCCACTTCTCATGAGAGCTCACC
ACAGAGAAAGAAAGTCCACTTCTCATGAGAGCTTACCACAGAGAGTAAGGTCCAAGATGCCATCCGTGCT
TTGTATTTGCATTTTGATAAATAAATTTCATGATTTTGTGAGAGTTAAGAATATAGCTTTGCCTTTGATC
TATTCCTGAAAGGTTTGTTGTTGTTTTATGGGTTTGTTGTTATTGTGTTGTTGTTTGGTGTCTTTTAGGC
AGGGTCTTACTATGCAGCCCTGACCGGCCTAGAACTCAACTATGTAGACCAGACTAGCTCTGAATTCTCA
GAGATCCATCTACCTGCCTCTGCTGCCCAGATGCTGCGATTAAAGATGTACACCACCATGTACAGTGAAA
GTTACTCTTTTGAAAACACTTTATTGTTATAGATTACTTGGAATGTTGATGTGATGAGAAAATTTGATTA
TACTAGGAAAATAGAATCACTTGATGGTTGAGCTTTTTTTTTAAGACTTATTTATTTTATGTAAGTGAGT
ACACTGCTTCTCTCTTCAGACACACCAGAAGAGGGCATCAGATCCCATTAAGATGGCTGTGAGCCACCAT
GTGGTTGCTGGGAATTGAACTCAGGACCTCTGGAAAGGCAGTCAGTGCTCTTTTTTTGTTTAAAGATTTA
TTTATTTTTATGAATACAGTGTCACTGTCTTCATACACACAAGAGCTCGAGCTGTGAGGGCCTATTTCCC
ATGATTCCTTCATATTTGCATATACGATACAAGGCTGTTAGAGAGATAATTGGAATTAATTTGACTGTAA
ACACAAAGATATTAGTACAAAATACGTGACGTAGAAAGTAATAATTTCTTGGGTAGTTTGCAGTTTTAAA
ATTATGTTTTAAAATGGACTATCATATGCTTACCGTAACTTGAAAGTATTTCGATTTCTTGGCTTTATAT
ATCTTGTGGAAAGGACCAAACACCGACTGAGTATAAACTTGTGGGTTTTAGAGCTAGAAATAGCAAGTTA
AAATAAGGCTAGTCCGTTATCAACTTGAAAAAGTGGCACCGAGTCGGTGCTTTTTTGTTTGGCGCGCCTA
TGGCTTAATTAACATGGCGGCCGCATTCTACCGGGTAGGGGAGGCGCTTTTCCCAAGGCAGTCTGGAGCA
TGCGCTTTAGCAGCCCCGCTGGGCACTTGGCGCTACACAAGTGGCCTCTGGCCTCGCACACATTCCACAT
CCACCGGTAGGCGCCAACCGGCTCCGTTCTTTGGTGGCCCCTTCGCGCCACCTTCTACTCCTCCCCTAGT
CAGGAAGTTCCCCCCCGCCCCGCAGCTCGCGTCGTGCAGGACGTGACAAATGGAAGTAGCACGTCTCACT
AGTCTCGTGCAGATGGACAGCACCGCTGAGCAATGGAAGCGGGTAGGCCTTTGGGGCAGCGGCCAATAGC
AGCTTTGCTCCTTCGCTTTCTGGGCTCAGAGGCTGGGAAGGGGTGGGTCCGGGGGCGGGCTCAGGGGCGG
GCTCAGGGGCGGGGCGGGCGCCCGAAGGTCCTCCGGAGGCCCGGCATTCTGCACGCTTCAAAAGCGCACG
TCTGCCGCGCTGTTCTCCTCTTCCTCATCTCCGGGACCCGGGATGCCCAAGAAGAAGAGGAAGGTGTCCA
ATTTACTGACCGTACACCAAAATTTGCCTGCATTACCGGTCGATGCAACGAGTGATGAGGTTCGCAAGAA
CCTGATGGACATGTTCAGGGATCGCCAGGCGTTTTCTGAGCATACCTGGAAAATGCTTCTGTCCGTTTGC
CGGTCGTGGGCGGCATGGTGCAAGTTGAATAACCGGAAATGGTTTCCCGCAGAACCTGAAGATGTTCGCG
ATTATCTTCTATATCTTCAGGCGCGCGGTCTGGCAGTAAAAACTATCCAGCAACATTTGGGCCAGCTAAA
CATGCTTCATCGTCGGTCCGGGCTGCCACGACCAAGTGACAGCAATGCTGTTTCACTGGTTATGCGGCGG
ATCCGAAAAGAAAACGTTGATGCCGGTGAACGTGCAAAACAGGCTCTAGCGTTCGAACGCACTGATTTCG
ACCAGGTTCGTTCACTCATGGAAAATAGCGATCGCTGCCAGGATATACGTAATCTGGCATTTCTGGGGAT
TGCTTATAACACCCTGTTACGTATAGCCGAAATTGCCAGGATCAGGGTTAAAGATATCTCACGTACTGAC
GGTGGGAGAATGTTAATCCATATTGGCAGAACGAAAACGCTGGTTAGCACCGCAGGTGTAGAGAAGGCAC
TTAGCCTGGGGGTAACTAAACTGGTCGAGCGATGGATTTCCGTCTCTGGTGTAGCTGATGATCCGAATAA
CTACCTGTTTTGCCGGGTCAGAAAAAATGGTGTTGCCGCGCCATCTGCCACCAGCCAGCTATCAACTCGC
GCCCTGGAAGGGATTTTTGAAGCAACTCATCGATTGATTTACGGCGCTAAGGATGACTCTGGTCAGAGAT
ACCTGGCCTGGTCTGGACACAGTGCCCGTGTCGGAGCCGCGCGAGATATGGCCCGCGCTGGAGTTTCAAT
ACCGGAGATCATGCAAGCTGGTGGCTGGACCAATGTAAATATTGTCATGAACTATATCCGTAACCTGGAT
AGTGAAACAGGGGCAATGGTGCGCCTGCTGGAAGATGGCGATTAGCCATGTTTAAGGGTTCCTCTAGTGT
ACACGCGTTGTGCCTTCTAGTTGCCAGCCATCTGTTGTTTGCCCCTCCCCCGTGCCTTCCTTGACCCTGG
AAGGTGCCACTCCCACTGTCCTTTCCTAATAAAATGAGGAAATTGCATCGCATTGTCTGAGTAGGTGTCA
TTCTATTCTGGGGGGTGGGGTGGGGCAGGACAGCAAGGGGGAGGATTGGGAAGACAATAGCAGGCATGCT
GGGGAACGCGTGATATCAGATCTGTTACGTAGATAAGTAGCATGGCGGGTTAATCATTAACTACAAGGAA
CCCCTAGTGATGGAGTTGGCCACTCCCTCTCTGCGCGCTCGCTCGCTCACTGAGGCCGGGCGACCAAAGG
TCGCCCGACGCCCGGGCTTTGCCCGGGCGGCCTCAGTGAGCGAGCGAGCGCGCAGCTGCCTGCAGGTCGA
CTCTAGAGGATCCCCGGGTACCGAGCTCGAATTCACTGGCCGTCGTTTTACAACGTCGTGACTGGGAAAA
CCCTGGCGTTACCCAACTTAATCGCCTTGCAGCACATCCCCCTTTCGCCAGCTGGCGTAATAGCGAAGAG
GCCCGCACCGATCGCCCTTCCCAACAGTTGCGCAGCCTGAATGGCGAATGGCGCCTGATGCGGTATTTTC
TCCTTACGCATCTGTGCGGTATTTCACACCGCATA
[95 nt withheld, positions 4866-4960]
T
[46 nt withheld, positions 4962-5007]
C
[141 nt withheld, positions 5009-5149]
CCTTTGACGTTGGAGTCCACGTTCTTT
[37 nt withheld, positions 5177-5213]
ACTCTATCTCGGGCTATTCTTTTGATTTATAAGGGATTTTGCCGATTTCGGTCTATTGGTTAAAAAATGA
GCTGATTTAACAAAAATTTAACGCGAATTTTAACAAAATATTAACGTTTACAATTTTATGGTGCACTCTC
AGTACAATCTGCTCTGATGCCGCATAGTTAAGCCAGCCCCGACACCCGCCAACACCCGCTGACGCGCCCT
GACGGGCTTGTCTGCTCCCGGCATCCGCTTACAGACAAGCTGTGACCGTCTCCGGGAGCTGCATGTGTCA
GAGGTTTTCACCGTCATCACCGAAACGCGCGAGACGAAAGGGCCTCGTGATACGCCTATTTTTATAGGTT
AATGTCATGATAATAATGGTTTCTTAGACGTCAGGTGGCACTTTTCGGGGAAATGTGCGCGGAACCCCTA
TTTGTTTATTTTTCTAAATACATTCAAATATGTATCCGCTCATGAGACAATAACCCTGATAAATGCTTCA
ATAATATTGAAAAAGGAAGAGTATGAGTATTCAACATTTCCGTGTCGCCCTTATTCCCTTTTTTGCGGCA
TTTTGCCTTCCTGTTTTTGCTCACCCAGAAACGCTGGTGAAAGTAAAAGATGCTGAAGATCAGTTGGGTG
CACGAGTGGGTTACATCGAACTGGATCTCAACAGCGGTAAGATCCTTGAGAGTTTTCGCCCCGAAGAACG
TTTTCCAATGATGAGCACTTTTAAAGTTCTGCTATGTGGCGCGGTATTATCCCGTATTGACGCCGGGCAA
GAGCAACTCGGTCGCCGCATACACTATTCTCAGAATGACTTGGTTGAGTACTCACCAGTCACAGAAAAGC
ATCTTACGGATGGCATGACAGTAAGAGAATTATGCAGTGCTGCCATAACCATGAGTGATAACACTGCGGC
CAACTTACTTCTGACAACGATCGGAGGACCGAAGGAGCTAACCGCTTTTTTGCACAACATGGGGGATCAT
GTAACTCGCCTTGATCGTTGGGAACCGGAGCTGAATGAAGCCATACCAAACGACGAGCGTGACACCACGA
TGCCTGTAGCAATGGCAACAACGTTGCGCAAACTATTAACTGGCGAACTACTTACTCTAGCTTCCCGGCA
ACAATTAATAGACTGGATGGAGGCGGATAAAGTTGCAGGACCACTTCTGCGCTCGGCCCTTCCGGCTGGC
TGGTTTATTGCTGATAAATCTGGAGCCGGTGAGCGTGGGTCTCGCGGTATCATTGCAGCACTGGGGCCAG
ATGGTAAGCCCTCCCGTATCGTAGTTATCTACACGACGGGGAGTCAGGCAACTATGGATGAACGAAATAG
ACAGATCGCTGAGATAGGTGCCTCACTGATTAAGTATTGGTAACTGTCAGACCAAGTTTACTCATATATA
CTTTAGATTGATTTAAAACTTCATTTTTAATTTAAAAGGATCTAGGTGAAGATCCTTTTTGATAATCTCA
TGACCAAAATCCCTTAACGTGAGTTTTCGTTCCACTGAGCGTCAGACCCCGTAGAAAAGATCAAAGGATC
TTCTTGAGATCCTTTTTTTCTGCGCGTAATCTGCTGCTTGCAAACAAAAAAACCACCGCTACCAGCGGTG
GTTTGTTTGCCGGATCAAGAGCTACCAACTCTTTTTCCGAAGGTAACTGGCTTCAGCAGAGCGCAGATAC
CAAATACTGTTCTTCTAGTGTAGCCGTAGTTAGGCCACCACTTCAAGAACTCTGTAGCACCGCCTACATA
CCTCGCTCTGCTAATCCTGTTACCAGTGGCTGCTGCCAGTGGCGATAAGTCGTGTCTTACCGGGTTGGAC
TCAAGACGATAGTTACCGGATAAGGCGCAGCGGTCGGGCTGAACGGGGGGTTCGTGCACACAGCCCAGCT
TGGAGCGAACGACCTACACCGAACTGAGATACCTACAGCGTGAGCTATGAGAAAGCGCCACGCTTCCCGA
AGGGAGAAAGGCGGACAGGTATCCGGTAAGCGGCAGGGTCGGAACAGGAGAGCGCACGAGGGAGCTTCCA
GGGGGAAACGCCTGGTATCTTTATAGTCCTGTCGGGTTTCGCCACCTCTGACTTGAGCGTCGATTTTTGT
GATGCTCGTCAGGGGGGCGGAGCCTATGGAAAAACGCCAGCAACGCGGCCTTTTTACGGTTCCTGGCCTT
TTGCTGGCCTTTTGCTCACATGTTCTTTCCTGCGTTATCCCCTGATTCTGTGGATAACCGTATTACCGCC
TTTGAGTGAGCTGATACCGCTCGCCGCAGCCGAACGACCGAGCGCAGCGAGTCAGTGAGCGAGGAAGCGG
AAGAGCGCCCAATACGCAAACCGCCTCTCCCCGCGCGTTGGCCGATTCATTAATGCAGCTGGCACGACAG
GTTTCCCGACTGGAAAGCGGGCAGTGAGCGCAACGCAATTAATGTGAGTTAGCTCACTCATTAGGCACCC
CAGGCTTTACACTTTATGCTTCCGGCTCGTATGTTGTGTGGAATTGTGAGCGGATAACAATTTCACACAG
GAAACAGCTATGACCATGATTACGCCAAGCTTGCATG
Features (pLannotate 1.2.2; 22 found; start..end, strand, type, name):
     12..39      +  repeat_region  AAV2 ITR (fragment): inverted terminal repeat of adeno-associated virus serotype 2 inverted
     68..95      +  repeat_region  AAV2 ITR (fragment): inverted terminal repeat of adeno-associated virus serotype 2 inverted
   1231..1341    +  CDS            KRAS (fragment): RASK_MELGA - Experimental evidence at protein level: Swiss-Prot protein existence level 1. Ras proteins bind GDP/GTP and possess intrinsic GTPase activity. Plays an important role in the regulation of cell proliferation. May play a role in promoting oncogenic events by inducing transcriptional silencing of tumor suppressor genes (TSGs). From Meleagris gallopavo (Wild turkey).
   2226..2466    +  promoter       U6 promoter: RNA polymerase III promoter for human U6 snRNA
   2495..2570    +  misc_RNA       gRNA scaffold: guide RNA scaffold for the Streptococcus pyogenes CRISPR/Cas9 system
   2623..3115    +  promoter       PGK promoter: mouse phosphoglycerate kinase 1 promoter
   3145..4175    +  CDS            Cre (fragment): site-specific recombinase Cre is a site-specific recombinase from bacteriophage P1. Recombination occurs at loxP sequences.
   4209..4415    +  polyA_signal   bGH poly(A) signal: bovine growth hormone polyadenylation signal
   4476..4616    +  repeat_region  AAV2 ITR: inverted terminal repeat of adeno-associated virus serotype 2 inverted
   4651..4808    +  CDS            lacZα (fragment): LacZα fragment of β-galactosidase; lacZ fragment
   4814..4865    -  misc_feature   bom (fragment): basis of mobility region from pBR322
   4884..5339    +  rep_origin     f1 ori (sequence partly withheld): f1 bacteriophage origin of replication; arrow indicates direction of (+) strand synthesis
   5340..5389    -  misc_feature   bom (fragment): basis of mobility region from pBR322
   5491..5526    -  CDS            rop (fragment): Rop protein, which maintains plasmids at low copy number; rop
   5621..5725    +  promoter       AmpR promoter: bla
   5726..6586    +  CDS            AmpR: β-lactamase; bla; confers resistance to ampicillin, carbenicillin, and related antibiotics
   6757..7345    +  rep_origin     ori: high-copy-number ColE1/pMB1/pBR322/pUC origin of replication
   7528..7620    +  CDS            lacI (fragment): lac repressor; lacI; The lac repressor binds to the lac operator to inhibit transcription in E. coli. This inhibition can be relieved by adding lactose or isopropyl-β-D-thiogalactopyranoside (IPTG).
   7633..7654    +  protein_bind   CAP binding site: CAP binding activates transcription in the presence of cAMP. E. coli catabolite activator protein
   7669..7699    +  promoter       lac promoter: promoter for the E. coli lac operon
   7707..7723    +  protein_bind   lac operator: The lac repressor binds to the lac operator to inhibit transcription in E. coli. This inhibition can be relieved by adding lactose or isopropyl-β-D-thiogalactopyranoside (IPTG). lac repressor encoded by lacI
   7760..8       -  misc_feature   MCS (fragment) (across the origin): pUC18/19 multiple cloning site
