[The description below was written by a language model from this plasmid's Addgene catalogue record and pLannotate feature annotations shown in this document.]
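Description:
AAV-KrasG13R/sgKras/Cre is an adeno-associated virus transfer plasmid built on the 388-MCS AAV backbone and intended for packaging into recombinant AAV for delivery to mouse cells. It is maintained in E. coli through a high-copy ColE1/pUC-type origin with ampicillin selection (AmpR). An f1 origin and remnants of lac and pBR322 sequences lie in the bacterial backbone. AAV2 inverted terminal repeats flank the payload. The annotation finds the right ITR intact, while only short fragments of the left one are detected.

Three functional units sit between the ITRs. The first is a roughly 2 kb mouse Kras genomic fragment that serves as a homology-directed repair template. The annotation picks up only a short Kras coding stretch within it, matched to an avian orthologue by homology, which is consistent with an exon flanked by homology arms. This template carries the G13R codon change, along with silent changes that disrupt the sgRNA target and PAM so the repaired allele is not recut. It also carries a barcode written into nearby wobble positions and engineered AvrII and BsiWI sites that allow variant fragments to be swapped in. The second unit is a human U6 promoter driving a Kras-targeting guide fused to the S. pyogenes gRNA scaffold, which directs cutting at the endogenous locus to stimulate repair. The third is a mouse PGK promoter driving Cre recombinase, terminated by a bGH polyadenylation signal.

No Cas9 is encoded, so the nuclease must be supplied by the recipient cells or animal, and the Cre would act on whatever loxP-controlled alleles are present there. According to the record, the construct is used for in vivo introduction of a defined, barcoded oncogenic Kras point mutation, as part of a multiplexed approach to compare the oncogenicity of Kras variants by tumor barcoding.
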