Addgene plasmid #99858: AAV-KrasG13R/sgKras/Cre
Purpose: Expresses Cre-recombinase, a barcoded HDR template to introduce a G13R mutation into the endogenous Kras locus, and a Kras-targeting sgRNA to enhance HDR.
Depositing lab: Monte Winslow. Depositing organization: Stanford University. Publication: Multiplexed in vivo homology-directed repair and tumor barcoding enables parallel quantification of Kras variant oncogenicity. Winters IP, Chiou SH, Paulk NK, McFarland CD, Lalgudi PV, Ma RK, Lisowski L, Connolly AJ, Petrov DA, Kay MA, Winslow MM. Nat Commun. 2017 Dec 12;8(1):2053. doi: 10.1038/s41467-017-01519-y. PubMed 29233960.
Backbone
  Vector backbone: 388-MCS AAV
  Backbone size w/o insert (bp): 5958
  Vector type: Mammalian Expression, AAV, Cre/Lox
Growth in bacteria
  Bacterial resistance: Ampicillin, 100 μg/mL
  Growth temperature: 37°C
  Growth strain: NEB Stable
  Copy number: High Copy
Gene/Insert
  Gene/Insert name: Kras
  gRNA/shRNA sequence: GACTGAGTATAAACTTGTGG
  Species: M. musculus (mouse)
  Insert size (bp): 2014
  Mutation: AvrII site (CAAAGG>CCTAGG), PAM/sgRNA mutations (GACTGAGTATAAACTTGTGGTGG>GACTGAGTATAAACTAGTAGTCG), G13R mutation (GGC>CGC), Barcode = (AGGCAAGAGCGCCTTGACGATA>AGGTAAATCGGCTCTGACTATC), BsiWI site (CGTGCG>CGTACG)
  Entrez Gene: Kras (a.k.a. K-Ras, K-Ras 2, K-ras, Ki-ras, Kras-2, Kras2, c-K-ras, c-Ki-ras, p21B, ras)
  Cloning method: Restriction Enzyme; 5′ cloning site NcoI, AvrII (not destroyed); 3′ cloning site BsiWI, XhoI (not destroyed)
Terms and licenses: Academic/Nonprofit Terms; Industry Terms: Not Available to Industry
How to cite: AAV-KrasG13R/sgKras/Cre was a gift from Monte Winslow (Addgene plasmid # 99858 ; http://n2t.net/addgene:99858 ; RRID:Addgene_99858)
